Addgene plasmid #15783: pET15-UbE2D2
Depositing lab: Wade Harper. Depositing organization: Harvard Medical School. Publication: Dual E1 activation systems for ubiquitin differentially regulate E2 enzyme charging. Jin J, Li X, Gygi SP, Harper JW. Nature. 2007 Jun 28. 447(7148):1135-8. 10.1038/nature05902 PubMed 17597759.
Backbone
  Vector backbone: pET15
  Backbone size w/o insert (bp): 5700
  Vector type: Bacterial Expression
Growth in bacteria
  Bacterial resistance: Ampicillin, 100 μg/mL
  Growth temperature: 37°C
  Growth strain: DH5alpha
  Copy number: High Copy
Gene/Insert
  Gene/Insert name: Ubiquitin conjugating enzyme UbE2D2 (alt name: UbE2D2)
  Species: H. sapiens (human)
  Insert size (bp): 444
  GenBank ID: NM_003339
  Entrez Gene: UBE2D2 (a.k.a. E2(17)KB2, PUBC1, UBC4, UBC4/5, UBCH4, UBCH5B)
  Tag / fusion protein: His (N terminal on backbone)
  Cloning method: Restriction Enzyme; 5′ cloning site NdeI (not destroyed); 3′ cloning site BamHI (not destroyed)
  Sequencing primers: 5′ T7
Terms and licenses: Academic/Nonprofit Terms; Industry Terms: Not Available to Industry
How to cite: pET15-UbE2D2 was a gift from Wade Harper (Addgene plasmid # 15783 ; http://n2t.net/addgene:15783 ; RRID:Addgene_15783)
