[The description below was written by a language model from this plasmid's Addgene catalogue record.]
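Description:
pET15-UbE2D2 is a bacterial expression plasmid built on the pET15 backbone (about 5.7 kb without insert) that carries the human ubiquitin-conjugating enzyme UBE2D2, also known as UbcH5B or UBC4. The roughly 444 bp coding sequence was inserted by restriction cloning between the NdeI and BamHI sites, both of which remain intact, so the insert can be excised or exchanged. This placement puts the E2 open reading frame in frame with a His tag encoded by the backbone, giving an N-terminally His-tagged protein suitable for immobilised metal affinity purification. The plasmid confers ampicillin resistance, is listed as high copy, and is maintained in a standard cloning strain such as DH5alpha.

The record does not list the promoter or other regulatory features explicitly, and no feature table is provided. However, pET-series vectors generally drive expression from a T7 promoter under lac operator control, which is consistent with the T7 primer listed for sequencing from the 5′ side. Protein production from such vectors normally requires an E. coli host supplying T7 RNA polymerase, rather than the cloning strain used for propagation.

The construct is intended for producing recombinant UBE2D2 in E. coli. The associated publication concerns two E1 activating systems for ubiquitin and how they differentially charge E2 enzymes, so the purified protein was most likely used as a substrate in in vitro E2 charging and ubiquitin transfer assays, although the record itself does not specify the experiments.
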