>Addgene plasmid #15783 | pET15-UbE2D2 | depositor partial sequence | sequence record 8336 | Author sequence
ATGGCTCTGAAGAGAATCCACAAGGAATTGAATGATCTGGCACGGGACCCTCCAGCACAGTGTTCAGCAG
GTCCTGTTGGAGATGATATGTTCCATTGGCAAGCTACAATAATGGGGCCAAATGACAGTCCCTATCAGGG
TGGAGTATTTTTCTTGACAATTCATTTCCCAACAGATTACCCCTTCAAACCACCTAAGGTTGCATTTACA
ACAAGAATTTATCATCCAAATATTAACAGTAATGGCAGCATTTGTCTTGATATTCTACGATCACAGTGGT
CTCCAGCACTAACTATTTCAAAAGTACTCTTGTCCATCTGTTCTCTGTTGTGTGATCCCAATCCAGATGA
TCCTTTAGTGCCTGAGATTGCTCGGATCTACAAAACAGATAGAGAAAAGTACAACAGAATAGCTCGGGAA
TGGACTCAGAAGTATGCGATGTAA
