>Addgene plasmid #15783 | pET15-UbE2D2 | addgene partial sequence | sequence record 22242 | T7 5'-TAATACGACTCACTATAGGG-3'
GCGGGGTTCTCATCATCATCATCATCATGGTATGGCTAGCATGACTGGTGGACAGCAAATGGGTCGGGAT
CTGTACGACGATGACGATAAGGATCCGAGCTCGAGATCTGCAGATCAAACAAGTTTGTACAAAAAAGCAG
GCTCCGCGGCCGCCCCCTTCACCATGGCTCTGAAGAGAATCCACAAGGAATTGAATGATCTGGCACGGGA
CCCTCCAGCACAGTGTTCAGCAGGTCCTGTTGGAGATGATATGTTCCATTGGCAAGCTACAATAATGGGG
CCAAATGACAGTCCCTATCAGGGTGGAGTATTTTTCTTGACAATTCATTTCCCAACAGATTACCCCTTCA
AACCACCTAAGGTTGCATTTACAACAAGAATTTATCATCCAAATATTAACAGTAATGGCAGCATTTGTCT
TGATATTCTACGATCACAGTGGTCTCCAGCACTAACTATTTCAAAAGTACTCTTGTCCATCTGTTCTCTG
TTGTGTGATCCCAATCCAGATGATCCTTTAGTACCTGAGATTGCTCGGATCTACAAAACAGATAGAGAAA
AGTACAACAGAATAGCTCGGGAATGGACTCAGAAGTATGCGATGTAACTCGAGGGAAGG
